Addgene plasmid #219923: pCfb12562
Purpose: PrGPD with the overhangs for SapI restriction site can be insert into the base plasmid of TUNEYALI
Depositing lab: Irina Borodina. Depositing organization: Danmarks Tekniske Universitet. Publication: High-throughput metabolic engineering of Yarrowia lipolytica through gene expression tuning. Jiang W, Wang S, Ahlheit D, Fumagalli T, Yang Z, Ramanathan S, Jiang X, Weber T, Dahlin J, Borodina I. Proc Natl Acad Sci U S A. 2025 Jun 10;122(23):e2426686122. doi: 10.1073/pnas.2426686122. Epub 2025 Jun 3. PubMed 40460129.
Backbone
  Vector backbone: TOPO Vector
  Vector type: Yeast Expression
  Selectable markers: Hygromycin
Growth in bacteria
  Bacterial resistance: Kanamycin, 50 μg/mL
  Growth temperature: 37°C
  Growth strain: DH5alpha
  Copy number: High Copy
Gene/Insert
  Gene/Insert name: Promoter GPD
  Species: Yarrowia lipolytica
  Cloning method: TOPO Cloning
Terms and licenses: Academic/Nonprofit Terms; Industry Terms: Not Available to Industry
How to cite: pCfb12562 was a gift from Irina Borodina (Addgene plasmid # 219923 ; http://n2t.net/addgene:219923 ; RRID:Addgene_219923)
