[The description below was written by a language model from this plasmid's Addgene catalogue record and pLannotate feature annotations shown in this document.]
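Description:
pCfb12562 is a small promoter-donor plasmid built by TOPO cloning the Yarrowia lipolytica GPD promoter into a commercial TOPO vector. It serves as a part in the TUNEYALI toolkit for tuning gene expression in Y. lipolytica. The promoter fragment carries overhangs associated with SapI restriction sites, so it can be released by this type IIS enzyme and inserted into the TUNEYALI base plasmid. The plasmid is therefore a storage and source vector for a regulatory part, not an expression construct in its own right, even though it is catalogued as a yeast expression vector.

The 4,473 nt full-sequence annotation shows a typical TOPO backbone. It has a high-copy ColE1/pUC origin and a Tn5-derived NeoR/KanR gene that matches the recorded kanamycin selection in E. coli. A Sh ble (BleoR) gene lies downstream of an AmpR promoter fragment. The cloning region is a lac promoter/operator driving a lacZα–ccdB fusion, annotated here as fragments, presumably because the insert interrupts it. SP6 and T7 promoters flank an unannotated stretch of about 1.1 kb, which presumably holds the GPD promoter, although the annotation tool does not label it.

The catalogue lists hygromycin as a selectable marker, but no hygromycin resistance gene or yeast replication element appears in the feature table; that marker may belong to the recipient base plasmid instead. The second sequence record, at 8,558 nt, repeats every backbone feature twice, and its two SP6–T7 intervals differ in length. It does not match the 4,473 nt map and may be a concatemeric or mixed assembly, so the shorter record is the better guide to the plasmid's structure.
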