Features (pLannotate 1.2.2; 14 found; start..end, strand, type, name):
    302..890     +  rep_origin     ori: high-copy-number ColE1/pMB1/pBR322/pUC origin of replication
   1073..1165    +  CDS            lacI (fragment): lac repressor; lacI; The lac repressor binds to the lac operator to inhibit transcription in E. coli. This inhibition can be relieved by adding lactose or isopropyl-β-D-thiogalactopyranoside (IPTG).
   1178..1199    +  protein_bind   CAP binding site: CAP binding activates transcription in the presence of cAMP. E. coli catabolite activator protein
   1214..1244    +  promoter       lac promoter: promoter for the E. coli lac operon
   1252..1268    +  protein_bind   lac operator: The lac repressor binds to the lac operator to inhibit transcription in E. coli. This inhibition can be relieved by adding lactose or isopropyl-β-D-thiogalactopyranoside (IPTG). lac repressor encoded by lacI
   1310..1328    +  promoter       SP6 promoter: promoter for bacteriophage SP6 RNA polymerase
   2433..2451    -  promoter       T7 promoter: promoter for bacteriophage T7 RNA polymerase
   2454..2601    +  CDS            lacZα (fragment): LacZα fragment of β-galactosidase; lacZ fragment
   2611..2914    +  CDS            ccdB (fragment): CcdB, a bacterial toxin that poisons DNA gyrase; ccdB; Plasmids containing the ccdB gene cannot be propagated in standard E. coli strains.
   2962..3231    +  CDS            tnpA (fragment): TN5P_ECOLX - Also known as tnp. Experimental evidence at protein level: Swiss-Prot protein existence level 1. Mediates transposition of transposon Tn5 by a 'cut and paste' mechanism. First, the monomeric transposase binds the 19 bp inverted DNA repeats flanking the transposon. Then, dimerization of the DNA- bound transposase creates a synaptic DNA complex. After nicking of the first DNA strand, excision of the transposon proceeds through a series of intermediates. The transposase then mediates the insertion of the transposon at a new site by strand transfer. The activity of the wild- type tran
   3263..4057    +  CDS            NeoR/KanR: aminoglycoside phosphotransferase from Tn5; aph(3')-II (or nptII); confers resistance to neomycin, kanamycin, and G418 (Geneticin®)
   4078..4128    -  misc_feature   bom (fragment): basis of mobility region from pBR322
   4155..4243    +  promoter       AmpR promoter (fragment): bla
   4263..164     +  CDS            BleoR (across the origin): antibiotic-binding protein; Sh ble from Streptoalloteichus hindustanus; confers resistance to bleomycin, phleomycin, and Zeocin™
>Addgene plasmid #219923 | pCfb12562 | addgene full sequence | sequence record 460320 | Addgene NGS Result
TGGACGAGCTGTACGCCGAGTGGTCGGAGGTCGTGTCCACGAACTTCCGGGACGCCTCCGGGCCGGCCAT
GACCGAGATCGGCGAGCAGCCGTGGGGGCGGGAGTTCGCCCTGCGCGACCCGGCCGGCAACTGCGTGCAC
TTCGTGGCCGAGGAGCAGGACTGACACGTGCTAAAACTTCATTTTTAATTTAAAAGGATCTAGGTGAAGA
TCCTTTTTGATAATCTCATGACCAAAATCCCTTAACGTGAGTTTTCGTTCCACTGAGCGTCAGACCCCGT
AGAAAAGATCAAAGGATCTTCTTGAGATCCTTTTTTTCTGCGCGTAATCTGCTGCTTGCAAACAAAAAAA
CCACCGCTACCAGCGGTGGTTTGTTTGCCGGATCAAGAGCTACCAACTCTTTTTCCGAAGGTAACTGGCT
TCAGCAGAGCGCAGATACCAAATACTGTTCTTCTAGTGTAGCCGTAGTTAGGCCACCACTTCAAGAACTC
TGTAGCACCGCCTACATACCTCGCTCTGCTAATCCTGTTACCAGTGGCTGCTGCCAGTGGCGATAAGTCG
TGTCTTACCGGGTTGGACTCAAGACGATAGTTACCGGATAAGGCGCAGCGGTCGGGCTGAACGGGGGGTT
CGTGCACACAGCCCAGCTTGGAGCGAACGACCTACACCGAACTGAGATACCTACAGCGTGAGCTATGAGA
AAGCGCCACGCTTCCCGAAGGGAGAAAGGCGGACAGGTATCCGGTAAGCGGCAGGGTCGGAACAGGAGAG
CGCACGAGGGAGCTTCCAGGGGGAAACGCCTGGTATCTTTATAGTCCTGTCGGGTTTCGCCACCTCTGAC
TTGAGCGTCGATTTTTGTGATGCTCGTCAGGGGGGCGGAGCCTATGGAAAAACGCCAGCAACGCGGCCTT
TTTACGGTTCCTGGCCTTTTGCTGGCCTTTTGCTCACATGTTCTTTCCTGCGTTATCCCCTGATTCTGTG
GATAACCGTATTACCGCCTTTGAGTGAGCTGATACCGCTCGCCGCAGCCGAACGACCGAGCGCAGCGAGT
CAGTGAGCGAGGAAGCGGAAGAGCGCCCAATACGCAAACCGCCTCTCCCCGCGCGTTGGCCGATTCATTA
ATGCAGCTGGCACGACAGGTTTCCCGACTGGAAAGCGGGCAGTGAGCGCAACGCAATTAATGTGAGTTAG
CTCACTCATTAGGCACCCCAGGCTTTACACTTTATGCTTCCGGCTCGTATGTTGTGTGGAATTGTGAGCG
GATAACAATTTCACACAGGAAACAGCTATGACCATGATTACGCCAAGCTATTTAGGTGACACTATAGAAT
ACTCAAGCTATGCATCAAGCTTGGTACCGAGCTCGGATCCACTAGTAACGGCCGCCAGTGTGCTGGAATT
CGCCCTTGCTCTTCTCATTGTTGATGTGTGTTTAATTCAAGAATGAATATAGAGAAGAGAAGAAGAAAAA
AGATTCAATTGAGCCGGCGATGCAGACCCTTATATAAATGTTGCCTTGGACAGACGGAGCAAGCCCGCCC
AAACCTACGTTCGGTATAATATGTTAAGCTTTTTAACACAAAGGTTTGGCTTGGGGTAACCTGATGTGGT
GCAAAAGACCGGGCGTTGGCGAGCCATTGCGCGGGCGAATGGGGCCGTGACTCGCCTCAAATTCGAGGGC
GTGCCTCAATTCGTGCCCCCGTGGCTTTTTCCCGCCGTTTCCGCCCCGTTTGCACCACTGCAGCCGCTTC
TTTGGTTCGGACACCTTGCTGCGAGCTAGGTGCCTTGTGCTACTTAAAAAGTGGCCTCCCAACACCAACA
TGACATGAGTGCGTGGGCCAAGACACGTTGGCGGGGTCGCAGTCGGCTCAATGGCCCGGAAAAAACGCTG
CTGGAGCTGGTTCGGACGCAGTCCGCCGCGGCGTATCGATATCCGCAAGGTTCCATGGCGCCATTGCCCT
CCGTCGGCGTCTATCCCGCAACCTCTAAATAGAGCGGGAATATAACCCAAGCTTCTTTTTTTTTCCTTTA
ACACGCACACCCCCAACTATCATGTTGCTGCTGCTGTTTGACTCTACTCTGTGGAGGGGTGCTCCCACCC
AACCCAACCTACAGGTGGATCCGGCGCTGTGATTGGCTGATAAGTCTCCTATCCGGACTAATTCTGACCA
ATGGGACATGCGCGCAGGACCCAAATGCCGCAATTACGTAACCCCAACGAAATGCCTACCCCTCTTTGGA
GCCCAGCGGCCCCAAATCCCCCCAAGCAGCCCGGTTCTACCGGCTTCCATCTCCAAGCACCCCTTTCTCC
ACACCCCACAAAAAGACCCGTGCAGGACATCCTACTGCGTCGTCTGAAGAGCAAGGGCGAATTCTGCAGA
TATCCATCACACTGGCGGCCGCTCGAGCATGCATCTAGAGGGCCCAATTCGCCCTATAGTGAGTCGTATT
ACAATTCACTGGCCGTCGTTTTACAACGTCGTGACTGGGAAAACCCTGGCGTTACCCAACTTAATCGCCT
TGCAGCACATCCCCCTTTCGCCAGCTGGCGTAATAGCGAAGAGGCCCGCACCGATCGCCCTTCCCAACAG
TTGCGCAGCCTATACGTACGGCAGTTTAAGGTTTACACCTATAAAAGAGAGAGCCGTTATCGTCTGTTTG
TGGATGTACAGAGTGATATTATTGACACGCCGGGGCGACGGATGGTGATCCCCCTGGCCAGTGCACGTCT
GCTGTCAGATAAAGTCTCCCGTGAACTTTACCCGGTGGTGCATATCGGGGATGAAAGCTGGCGCATGATG
ACCACCGATATGGCCAGTGTGCCGGTCTCCGTTATCGGGGAAGAAGTGGCTGATCTCAGCCACCGCGAAA
ATGACATCAAAAACGCCATTAACCTGATGTTCTGGGGAATATAAATGTCAGGCATGAGATTATCAAAAAG
GATCTTCACCTAGATCCTTTTCACGTAGAAAGCCAGTCCGCAGAAACGGTGCTGACCCCGGATGAATGTC
AGCTACTGGGCTATCTGGACAAGGGAAAACGCAAGCGCAAAGAGAAAGCAGGTAGCTTGCAGTGGGCTTA
CATGGCGATAGCTAGACTGGGCGGTTTTATGGACAGCAAGCGAACCGGAATTGCCAGCTGGGGCGCCCTC
TGGTAAGGTTGGGAAGCCCTGCAAAGTAAACTGGATGGCTTTCTTGCCGCCAAGGATCTGATGGCGCAGG
GGATCAAGCTCTGATCAAGAGACAGGATGAGGATCGTTTCGCATGATTGAACAAGATGGATTGCACGCAG
GTTCTCCGGCCGCTTGGGTGGAGAGGCTATTCGGCTATGACTGGGCACAACAGACAATCGGCTGCTCTGA
TGCCGCCGTGTTCCGGCTGTCAGCGCAGGGGCGCCCGGTTCTTTTTGTCAAGACCGACCTGTCCGGTGCC
CTGAATGAACTGCAAGACGAGGCAGCGCGGCTATCGTGGCTGGCCACGACGGGCGTTCCTTGCGCAGCTG
TGCTCGACGTTGTCACTGAAGCGGGAAGGGACTGGCTGCTATTGGGCGAAGTGCCGGGGCAGGATCTCCT
GTCATCTCACCTTGCTCCTGCCGAGAAAGTATCCATCATGGCTGATGCAATGCGGCGGCTGCATACGCTT
GATCCGGCTACCTGCCCATTCGACCACCAAGCGAAACATCGCATCGAGCGAGCACGTACTCGGATGGAAG
CCGGTCTTGTCGATCAGGATGATCTGGACGAAGAGCATCAGGGGCTCGCGCCAGCCGAACTGTTCGCCAG
GCTCAAGGCGAGCATGCCCGACGGCGAGGATCTCGTCGTGACCCATGGCGATGCCTGCTTGCCGAATATC
ATGGTGGAAAATGGCCGCTTTTCTGGATTCATCGACTGTGGCCGGCTGGGTGTGGCGGACCGCTATCAGG
ACATAGCGTTGGCTACCCGTGATATTGCTGAAGAGCTTGGCGGCGAATGGGCTGACCGCTTCCTCGTGCT
TTACGGTATCGCCGCTCCCGATTCGCAGCGCATCGCCTTCTATCGCCTTCTTGACGAGTTCTTCTGAATT
ATTAACGCTTACAATTTCCTGATGCGGTATTTTCTCCTTACGCATCTGTGCGGTATTTCACACCGCATCA
GGTGGCACTTTTCGGGGAAATGTGCGCGGAACCCCTATTTGTTTATTTTTCTAAATACATTCAAATATGT
ATCCGCTCATGAGACAATAACCCTGATAAATGCTTCAATAATAGCACGTGAGGAGGGCCACCATGGCCAA
GTTGACCAGTGCCGTTCCGGTGCTCACCGCGCGCGACGTCGCCGGAGCGGTCGAGTTCTGGACCGACCGG
CTCGGGTTCTCCCGGGACTTCGTGGAGGACGACTTCGCCGGTGTGGTCCGGGACGACGTGACCCTGTTCA
TCAGCGCGGTCCAGGACCAGGTGGTGCCGGACAACACCCTGGCCTGGGTGTGGGTGCGCGGCC
