Features (pLannotate 1.2.2; 28 found; start..end, strand, type, name):
    220..1014    +  CDS            NeoR/KanR: aminoglycoside phosphotransferase from Tn5; aph(3')-II (or nptII); confers resistance to neomycin, kanamycin, and G418 (Geneticin®)
   1035..1085    -  misc_feature   bom (fragment): basis of mobility region from pBR322
   1112..1200    +  promoter       AmpR promoter (fragment): bla
   1220..1594    +  CDS            BleoR: antibiotic-binding protein; Sh ble from Streptoalloteichus hindustanus; confers resistance to bleomycin, phleomycin, and Zeocin™
   1732..2320    +  rep_origin     ori: high-copy-number ColE1/pMB1/pBR322/pUC origin of replication
   2503..2595    +  CDS            lacI (fragment): lac repressor; lacI; The lac repressor binds to the lac operator to inhibit transcription in E. coli. This inhibition can be relieved by adding lactose or isopropyl-β-D-thiogalactopyranoside (IPTG).
   2608..2629    +  protein_bind   CAP binding site: CAP binding activates transcription in the presence of cAMP. E. coli catabolite activator protein
   2644..2674    +  promoter       lac promoter: promoter for the E. coli lac operon
   2682..2698    +  protein_bind   lac operator: The lac repressor binds to the lac operator to inhibit transcription in E. coli. This inhibition can be relieved by adding lactose or isopropyl-β-D-thiogalactopyranoside (IPTG). lac repressor encoded by lacI
   2740..2758    +  promoter       SP6 promoter: promoter for bacteriophage SP6 RNA polymerase
   3348..3366    -  promoter       T7 promoter: promoter for bacteriophage T7 RNA polymerase
   3369..3516    +  CDS            lacZα (fragment): LacZα fragment of β-galactosidase; lacZ fragment
   3526..3829    +  CDS            ccdB (fragment): CcdB, a bacterial toxin that poisons DNA gyrase; ccdB; Plasmids containing the ccdB gene cannot be propagated in standard E. coli strains.
   3877..4146    +  CDS            tnpA (fragment): TN5P_ECOLX - Also known as tnp. Experimental evidence at protein level: Swiss-Prot protein existence level 1. Mediates transposition of transposon Tn5 by a 'cut and paste' mechanism. First, the monomeric transposase binds the 19 bp inverted DNA repeats flanking the transposon. Then, dimerization of the DNA- bound transposase creates a synaptic DNA complex. After nicking of the first DNA strand, excision of the transposon proceeds through a series of intermediates. The transposase then mediates the insertion of the transposon at a new site by strand transfer. The activity of the wild- type tran
   4178..4972    +  CDS            NeoR/KanR: aminoglycoside phosphotransferase from Tn5; aph(3')-II (or nptII); confers resistance to neomycin, kanamycin, and G418 (Geneticin®)
   4993..5043    -  misc_feature   bom (fragment): basis of mobility region from pBR322
   5070..5158    +  promoter       AmpR promoter (fragment): bla
   5178..5552    +  CDS            BleoR: antibiotic-binding protein; Sh ble from Streptoalloteichus hindustanus; confers resistance to bleomycin, phleomycin, and Zeocin™
   5690..6278    +  rep_origin     ori: high-copy-number ColE1/pMB1/pBR322/pUC origin of replication
   6461..6553    +  CDS            lacI (fragment): lac repressor; lacI; The lac repressor binds to the lac operator to inhibit transcription in E. coli. This inhibition can be relieved by adding lactose or isopropyl-β-D-thiogalactopyranoside (IPTG).
   6566..6587    +  protein_bind   CAP binding site: CAP binding activates transcription in the presence of cAMP. E. coli catabolite activator protein
   6602..6632    +  promoter       lac promoter: promoter for the E. coli lac operon
   6640..6656    +  protein_bind   lac operator: The lac repressor binds to the lac operator to inhibit transcription in E. coli. This inhibition can be relieved by adding lactose or isopropyl-β-D-thiogalactopyranoside (IPTG). lac repressor encoded by lacI
   6698..6716    +  promoter       SP6 promoter: promoter for bacteriophage SP6 RNA polymerase
   7948..7966    -  promoter       T7 promoter: promoter for bacteriophage T7 RNA polymerase
   7969..8116    +  CDS            lacZα (fragment): LacZα fragment of β-galactosidase; lacZ fragment
   8126..8429    +  CDS            ccdB (fragment): CcdB, a bacterial toxin that poisons DNA gyrase; ccdB; Plasmids containing the ccdB gene cannot be propagated in standard E. coli strains.
   8477..188     +  CDS            tnpA (fragment) (across the origin): TN5P_ECOLX - Also known as tnp. Experimental evidence at protein level: Swiss-Prot protein existence level 1. Mediates transposition of transposon Tn5 by a 'cut and paste' mechanism. First, the monomeric transposase binds the 19 bp inverted DNA repeats flanking the transposon. Then, dimerization of the DNA- bound transposase creates a synaptic DNA complex. After nicking of the first DNA strand, excision of the transposon proceeds through a series of intermediates. The transposase then mediates the insertion of the transposon at a new site by strand transfer. The activity of the wild- type tran
>Addgene plasmid #219923 | pCfb12562 Sequencing Result | analyzer sequence | sequence record 436043
AGCGCAAAGAGAAAGCAGGTAGCTTGCAGTGGGCTTACATGGCGATAGCTAGACTGGGCGGTTTTATGGA
CAGCAAGCGAACCGGAATTGCCAGCTGGGGCGCCCTCTGGTAAGGTTGGGAAGCCCTGCAAAGTAAACTG
GATGGCTTTCTTGCCGCCAAGGATCTGATGGCGCAGGGGATCAAGCTCTGATCAAGAGACAGGATGAGGA
TCGTTTCGCATGATTGAACAAGATGGATTGCACGCAGGTTCTCCGGCCGCTTGGGTGGAGAGGCTATTCG
GCTATGACTGGGCACAACAGACAATCGGCTGCTCTGATGCCGCCGTGTTCCGGCTGTCAGCGCAGGGGCG
CCCGGTTCTTTTTGTCAAGACCGACCTGTCCGGTGCCCTGAATGAACTGCAAGACGAGGCAGCGCGGCTA
TCGTGGCTGGCCACGACGGGCGTTCCTTGCGCAGCTGTGCTCGACGTTGTCACTGAAGCGGGAAGGGACT
GGCTGCTATTGGGCGAAGTGCCGGGGCAGGATCTCCTGTCATCTCACCTTGCTCCTGCCGAGAAAGTATC
CATCATGGCTGATGCAATGCGGCGGCTGCATACGCTTGATCCGGCTACCTGCCCATTCGACCACCAAGCG
AAACATCGCATCGAGCGAGCACGTACTCGGATGGAAGCCGGTCTTGTCGATCAGGATGATCTGGACGAAG
AGCATCAGGGGCTCGCGCCAGCCGAACTGTTCGCCAGGCTCAAGGCGAGCATGCCCGACGGCGAGGATCT
CGTCGTGACCCATGGCGATGCCTGCTTGCCGAATATCATGGTGGAAAATGGCCGCTTTTCTGGATTCATC
GACTGTGGCCGGCTGGGTGTGGCGGACCGCTATCAGGACATAGCGTTGGCTACCCGTGATATTGCTGAAG
AGCTTGGCGGCGAATGGGCTGACCGCTTCCTCGTGCTTTACGGTATCGCCGCTCCCGATTCGCAGCGCAT
CGCCTTCTATCGCCTTCTTGACGAGTTCTTCTGAATTATTAACGCTTACAATTTCCTGATGCGGTATTTT
CTCCTTACGCATCTGTGCGGTATTTCACACCGCATCAGGTGGCACTTTTCGGGGAAATGTGCGCGGAACC
CCTATTTGTTTATTTTTCTAAATACATTCAAATATGTATCCGCTCATGAGACAATAACCCTGATAAATGC
TTCAATAATAGCACGTGAGGAGGGCCACCATGGCCAAGTTGACCAGTGCCGTTCCGGTGCTCACCGCGCG
CGACGTCGCCGGAGCGGTCGAGTTCTGGACCGACCGGCTCGGGTTCTCCCGGGACTTCGTGGAGGACGAC
TTCGCCGGTGTGGTCCGGGACGACGTGACCCTGTTCATCAGCGCGGTCCAGGACCAGGTGGTGCCGGACA
ACACCCTGGCCTGGGTGTGGGTGCGCGGCCTGGACGAGCTGTACGCCGAGTGGTCGGAGGTCGTGTCCAC
GAACTTCCGGGACGCCTCCGGGCCGGCCATGACCGAGATCGGCGAGCAGCCGTGGGGGCGGGAGTTCGCC
CTGCGCGACCCGGCCGGCAACTGCGTGCACTTCGTGGCCGAGGAGCAGGACTGACACGTGCTAAAACTTC
ATTTTTAATTTAAAAGGATCTAGGTGAAGATCCTTTTTGATAATCTCATGACCAAAATCCCTTAACGTGA
GTTTTCGTTCCACTGAGCGTCAGACCCCGTAGAAAAGATCAAAGGATCTTCTTGAGATCCTTTTTTTCTG
CGCGTAATCTGCTGCTTGCAAACAAAAAAACCACCGCTACCAGCGGTGGTTTGTTTGCCGGATCAAGAGC
TACCAACTCTTTTTCCGAAGGTAACTGGCTTCAGCAGAGCGCAGATACCAAATACTGTTCTTCTAGTGTA
GCCGTAGTTAGGCCACCACTTCAAGAACTCTGTAGCACCGCCTACATACCTCGCTCTGCTAATCCTGTTA
CCAGTGGCTGCTGCCAGTGGCGATAAGTCGTGTCTTACCGGGTTGGACTCAAGACGATAGTTACCGGATA
AGGCGCAGCGGTCGGGCTGAACGGGGGGTTCGTGCACACAGCCCAGCTTGGAGCGAACGACCTACACCGA
ACTGAGATACCTACAGCGTGAGCTATGAGAAAGCGCCACGCTTCCCGAAGGGAGAAAGGCGGACAGGTAT
CCGGTAAGCGGCAGGGTCGGAACAGGAGAGCGCACGAGGGAGCTTCCAGGGGGAAACGCCTGGTATCTTT
ATAGTCCTGTCGGGTTTCGCCACCTCTGACTTGAGCGTCGATTTTTGTGATGCTCGTCAGGGGGGCGGAG
CCTATGGAAAAACGCCAGCAACGCGGCCTTTTTACGGTTCCTGGCCTTTTGCTGGCCTTTTGCTCACATG
TTCTTTCCTGCGTTATCCCCTGATTCTGTGGATAACCGTATTACCGCCTTTGAGTGAGCTGATACCGCTC
GCCGCAGCCGAACGACCGAGCGCAGCGAGTCAGTGAGCGAGGAAGCGGAAGAGCGCCCAATACGCAAACC
GCCTCTCCCCGCGCGTTGGCCGATTCATTAATGCAGCTGGCACGACAGGTTTCCCGACTGGAAAGCGGGC
AGTGAGCGCAACGCAATTAATGTGAGTTAGCTCACTCATTAGGCACCCCAGGCTTTACACTTTATGCTTC
CGGCTCGTATGTTGTGTGGAATTGTGAGCGGATAACAATTTCACACAGGAAACAGCTATGACCATGATTA
CGCCAAGCTATTTAGGTGACACTATAGAATACTCAAGCTATGCATCAAGCTTGGTACCGAGCTCGGATCC
ACTAGTAACGGCCGCCAGTGTGCTGGAATTCAGGCCTGAATTCGCCCTTGCTCTTCTCATTTTGAATGAT
TCTTATACTCAGAAGGAAATGCTTAACGATTTCGGGTGTGAGTTGACAAGGAGAGAGAGAAAAGAAGAGG
AAAGGTAATTCGGGGACGGTGGTCTTTTATACCCTTGGCTAAAGTCCCAACCACAAAGCAAAAAAATTTT
CAGTAGTCTATTTTGCGTCCGGCATGGGTTACCCGGATGGCCAGACAAAGAAACTAGTACAAAGTCTGAA
CAAGCGTAGATTCCAGACTGCAGTACCCTACGCCCTTAACGGCAAGTGTGGGAACCGGGGGAGGTTTGAT
ATGTGGGGAGAAGGGGGCTCTCGCCGGGGTTGGGCCCGCTACTGGGTCAATTTGGGGTCAATTGGGGCAA
TTGGGGCTGTTTTTTGGGACACAAATGCGCCGCCAACCCGGTCTCTGTCTGAAGAGCAAGGGCGAATTCT
GCAGATATCCATCACACTGGCGGCCGCTCGAGCATGCATCTAGAGGGCCCAATTCGCCCTATAGTGAGTC
GTATTACAATTCACTGGCCGTCGTTTTACAACGTCGTGACTGGGAAAACCCTGGCGTTACCCAACTTAAT
CGCCTTGCAGCACATCCCCCTTTCGCCAGCTGGCGTAATAGCGAAGAGGCCCGCACCGATCGCCCTTCCC
AACAGTTGCGCAGCCTATACGTACGGCAGTTTAAGGTTTACACCTATAAAAGAGAGAGCCGTTATCGTCT
GTTTGTGGATGTACAGAGTGATATTATTGACACGCCGGGGCGACGGATGGTGATCCCCCTGGCCAGTGCA
CGTCTGCTGTCAGATAAAGTCTCCCGTGAACTTTACCCGGTGGTGCATATCGGGGATGAAAGCTGGCGCA
TGATGACCACCGATATGGCCAGTGTGCCGGTCTCCGTTATCGGGGAAGAAGTGGCTGATCTCAGCCACCG
CGAAAATGACATCAAAAACGCCATTAACCTGATGTTCTGGGGAATATAAATGTCAGGCATGAGATTATCA
AAAAGGATCTTCACCTAGATCCTTTTCACGTAGAAAGCCAGTCCGCAGAAACGGTGCTGACCCCGGATGA
ATGTCAGCTACTGGGCTATCTGGACAAGGGAAAACGCAAGCGCAAAGAGAAAGCAGGTAGCTTGCAGTGG
GCTTACATGGCGATAGCTAGACTGGGCGGTTTTATGGACAGCAAGCGAACCGGAATTGCCAGCTGGGGCG
CCCTCTGGTAAGGTTGGGAAGCCCTGCAAAGTAAACTGGATGGCTTTCTTGCCGCCAAGGATCTGATGGC
GCAGGGGATCAAGCTCTGATCAAGAGACAGGATGAGGATCGTTTCGCATGATTGAACAAGATGGATTGCA
CGCAGGTTCTCCGGCCGCTTGGGTGGAGAGGCTATTCGGCTATGACTGGGCACAACAGACAATCGGCTGC
TCTGATGCCGCCGTGTTCCGGCTGTCAGCGCAGGGGCGCCCGGTTCTTTTTGTCAAGACCGACCTGTCCG
GTGCCCTGAATGAACTGCAAGACGAGGCAGCGCGGCTATCGTGGCTGGCCACGACGGGCGTTCCTTGCGC
AGCTGTGCTCGACGTTGTCACTGAAGCGGGAAGGGACTGGCTGCTATTGGGCGAAGTGCCGGGGCAGGAT
CTCCTGTCATCTCACCTTGCTCCTGCCGAGAAAGTATCCATCATGGCTGATGCAATGCGGCGGCTGCATA
CGCTTGATCCGGCTACCTGCCCATTCGACCACCAAGCGAAACATCGCATCGAGCGAGCACGTACTCGGAT
GGAAGCCGGTCTTGTCGATCAGGATGATCTGGACGAAGAGCATCAGGGGCTCGCGCCAGCCGAACTGTTC
GCCAGGCTCAAGGCGAGCATGCCCGACGGCGAGGATCTCGTCGTGACCCATGGCGATGCCTGCTTGCCGA
ATATCATGGTGGAAAATGGCCGCTTTTCTGGATTCATCGACTGTGGCCGGCTGGGTGTGGCGGACCGCTA
TCAGGACATAGCGTTGGCTACCCGTGATATTGCTGAAGAGCTTGGCGGCGAATGGGCTGACCGCTTCCTC
GTGCTTTACGGTATCGCCGCTCCCGATTCGCAGCGCATCGCCTTCTATCGCCTTCTTGACGAGTTCTTCT
GAATTATTAACGCTTACAATTTCCTGATGCGGTATTTTCTCCTTACGCATCTGTGCGGTATTTCACACCG
CATCAGGTGGCACTTTTCGGGGAAATGTGCGCGGAACCCCTATTTGTTTATTTTTCTAAATACATTCAAA
TATGTATCCGCTCATGAGACAATAACCCTGATAAATGCTTCAATAATAGCACGTGAGGAGGGCCACCATG
GCCAAGTTGACCAGTGCCGTTCCGGTGCTCACCGCGCGCGACGTCGCCGGAGCGGTCGAGTTCTGGACCG
ACCGGCTCGGGTTCTCCCGGGACTTCGTGGAGGACGACTTCGCCGGTGTGGTCCGGGACGACGTGACCCT
GTTCATCAGCGCGGTCCAGGACCAGGTGGTGCCGGACAACACCCTGGCCTGGGTGTGGGTGCGCGGCCTG
GACGAGCTGTACGCCGAGTGGTCGGAGGTCGTGTCCACGAACTTCCGGGACGCCTCCGGGCCGGCCATGA
CCGAGATCGGCGAGCAGCCGTGGGGGCGGGAGTTCGCCCTGCGCGACCCGGCCGGCAACTGCGTGCACTT
CGTGGCCGAGGAGCAGGACTGACACGTGCTAAAACTTCATTTTTAATTTAAAAGGATCTAGGTGAAGATC
CTTTTTGATAATCTCATGACCAAAATCCCTTAACGTGAGTTTTCGTTCCACTGAGCGTCAGACCCCGTAG
AAAAGATCAAAGGATCTTCTTGAGATCCTTTTTTTCTGCGCGTAATCTGCTGCTTGCAAACAAAAAAACC
ACCGCTACCAGCGGTGGTTTGTTTGCCGGATCAAGAGCTACCAACTCTTTTTCCGAAGGTAACTGGCTTC
AGCAGAGCGCAGATACCAAATACTGTTCTTCTAGTGTAGCCGTAGTTAGGCCACCACTTCAAGAACTCTG
TAGCACCGCCTACATACCTCGCTCTGCTAATCCTGTTACCAGTGGCTGCTGCCAGTGGCGATAAGTCGTG
TCTTACCGGGTTGGACTCAAGACGATAGTTACCGGATAAGGCGCAGCGGTCGGGCTGAACGGGGGGTTCG
TGCACACAGCCCAGCTTGGAGCGAACGACCTACACCGAACTGAGATACCTACAGCGTGAGCTATGAGAAA
GCGCCACGCTTCCCGAAGGGAGAAAGGCGGACAGGTATCCGGTAAGCGGCAGGGTCGGAACAGGAGAGCG
CACGAGGGAGCTTCCAGGGGGAAACGCCTGGTATCTTTATAGTCCTGTCGGGTTTCGCCACCTCTGACTT
GAGCGTCGATTTTTGTGATGCTCGTCAGGGGGGCGGAGCCTATGGAAAAACGCCAGCAACGCGGCCTTTT
TACGGTTCCTGGCCTTTTGCTGGCCTTTTGCTCACATGTTCTTTCCTGCGTTATCCCCTGATTCTGTGGA
TAACCGTATTACCGCCTTTGAGTGAGCTGATACCGCTCGCCGCAGCCGAACGACCGAGCGCAGCGAGTCA
GTGAGCGAGGAAGCGGAAGAGCGCCCAATACGCAAACCGCCTCTCCCCGCGCGTTGGCCGATTCATTAAT
GCAGCTGGCACGACAGGTTTCCCGACTGGAAAGCGGGCAGTGAGCGCAACGCAATTAATGTGAGTTAGCT
CACTCATTAGGCACCCCAGGCTTTACACTTTATGCTTCCGGCTCGTATGTTGTGTGGAATTGTGAGCGGA
TAACAATTTCACACAGGAAACAGCTATGACCATGATTACGCCAAGCTATTTAGGTGACACTATAGAATAC
TCAAGCTATGCATCAAGCTTGGTACCGAGCTCGGATCCACTAGTAACGGCCGCCAGTGTGCTGGAATTCG
CCCTTGCTCTTCTCATTGTTGATGTGTGTTTAATTCAAGAATGAATATAGAGAAGAGAAGAAGAAAAAAG
ATTCAATTGAGCCGGCGATGCAGACCCTTATATAAATGTTGCCTTGGACAGACGGAGCAAGCCCGCCCAA
ACCTACGTTCGGTATAATATGTTAAGCTTTTTAACACAAAGGTTTGGCTTGGGGTAACCTGATGTGGTGC
AAAAGACCGGGCGTTGGCGAGCCATTGCGCGGGCGAATGGGGCCGTGACTCGCCTCAAATTCGAGGGCGT
GCCTCAATTCGTGCCCCCGTGGTTTTTTCCCGCCGTTTCCGCCCCGTTTGCACCACTGCAGCCGCTTCTT
TGGTTCGGACACCTTGCTGCGAGCTAGGTGCCTTGTGCTACTTAAAAAGTGGCCTCCCAACACCAACATG
ACATGAGTGCTTTTTCCCGCCGTTTCCGCCCCGTTTGCACCACTGCAGCCGCTTCTTTGGTTCGGACACC
TTGCTGCGAGCTAGGTGCCTTGTGCTACTTAAAAAGTGGCCTCCCAACACCAACATGACATGAGTGCGTG
GGCCAAGACACGTTGGCGGGGTCGCAGTCGGCTCAATGGCCCGGAAAAAACGCTGCTGGAGCTGGTTCGG
ACGCAGTCCGCCGCGGCGTATCGATATCCGCAAGGTTCCATGGCGCCATTGCCCTCCGTCGGCGTCTATC
CCGCAACCTCTAAATAGAGCGGGAATATAACCCAAGCTTCTTTTTTTTTCCTTTAACACGCACACCCCCA
ACTATCATGTTGCTGCTGCTGTTTGACTCTACTCTGTGGAGGGGTGCTCCCACCCAACCCAACCTACAGG
TGGATCCGGCGCTGTGATTGGCTGATAAGTCTCCTATCCGGACTAATTCTGACCAATGGGACATGCGCGC
AGGACCCAAATGCCGCAATTACGTAACCCCAACGAAATGCCTACCCCTCTTTGGAGCCCAGCGGCCCCAA
ATCCCCCCAAGCAGCCCGGTTCTACCGGCTTCCATCTCCAAGCACCCCTTTCTCCACACCCCACAAAAAG
ACCCGTGCAGGACATCCTACTGCGTCGTCTGAAGAGCAAGGGCGAATTCTGCAGATATCCATCACACTGG
CGGCCGCTCGAGCATGCATCTAGAGGGCCCAATTCGCCCTATAGTGAGTCGTATTACAATTCACTGGCCG
TCGTTTTACAACGTCGTGACTGGGAAAACCCTGGCGTTACCCAACTTAATCGCCTTGCAGCACATCCCCC
TTTCGCCAGCTGGCGTAATAGCGAAGAGGCCCGCACCGATCGCCCTTCCCAACAGTTGCGCAGCCTATAC
GTACGGCAGTTTAAGGTTTACACCTATAAAAGAGAGAGCCGTTATCGTCTGTTTGTGGATGTACAGAGTG
ATATTATTGACACGCCGGGGCGACGGATGGTGATCCCCCTGGCCAGTGCACGTCTGCTGTCAGATAAAGT
CTCCCGTGAACTTTACCCGGTGGTGCATATCGGGGATGAAAGCTGGCGCATGATGACCACCGATATGGCC
AGTGTGCCGGTCTCCGTTATCGGGGAAGAAGTGGCTGATCTCAGCCACCGCGAAAATGACATCAAAAACG
CCATTAACCTGATGTTCTGGGGAATATAAATGTCAGGCATGAGATTATCAAAAAGGATCTTCACCTAGAT
CCTTTTCACGTAGAAAGCCAGTCCGCAGAAACGGTGCTGACCCCGGATGAATGTCAGCTACTGGGCTATC
TGGACAAGGGAAAACGCA
